Addgene plasmid #157693: pcDNA5-FRT-TO-Nsp7-Nsp8-HF_GC3opt
Purpose: mammalian expression of C-terminally His8-Flag tagged Nsp7-Nsp8 fusion protein under control of a tetracycline-inducible promoter
Depositing lab: David Tollervey. Depositing organization: University of Edinburgh. Publication: Integrative vectors for regulated expression of SARS-CoV-2 proteins implicated in RNA metabolism. Bresson S, Robertson N, Sani E, Turowski TW, Shchepachev V, Kompauerova M, Spanos C, Helwak A, Tollervey D. Wellcome Open Res. 2020 Nov 3;5:261. doi: 10.12688/wellcomeopenres.16322.1. eCollection 2020. PubMed 33313418.
Backbone
  Vector backbone: pcDNA5-FRT-TO
  Backbone manufacturer: Thermo Fisher
  Vector type: Mammalian Expression
  Selectable markers: Hygromycin
Growth in bacteria
  Bacterial resistance: Ampicillin, 100 μg/mL
  Growth temperature: 37°C
  Growth strain: DH5alpha
  Copy number: High Copy
Gene/Insert
  Gene/Insert name: Nsp7-Nsp8-HF_GC3opt
  Species: SARS-CoV-2
  Mutation: codon optimized; gene expression was optimized by increasing the GC3 content within codons
  Entrez Gene: ORF1ab (a.k.a. GU280_gp01)
  Tag / fusion protein: His8-Flag (C terminal on backbone)
  Cloning method: Restriction Enzyme; 5′ cloning site Unknown (unknown if destroyed); 3′ cloning site Unknown (unknown if destroyed)
Resource information
  A portion of this plasmid was derived from a plasmid made by: Gene Art
Terms and licenses: Academic/Nonprofit Terms; Industry Terms
How to cite: pcDNA5-FRT-TO-Nsp7-Nsp8-HF_GC3opt was a gift from David Tollervey (Addgene plasmid # 157693 ; http://n2t.net/addgene:157693 ; RRID:Addgene_157693)
