[The description below was written by a language model from this plasmid's Addgene catalogue record and pLannotate feature annotations shown in this document.]
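Description:
pcDNA5-FRT-TO-Nsp7-Nsp8-HF_GC3opt is a mammalian expression plasmid of about 6 kb built on the commercial pcDNA5-FRT-TO backbone. It is designed for tetracycline-regulated production of a SARS-CoV-2 protein, either transiently or after site-specific genomic integration. In E. coli it is maintained at high copy through a ColE1/pUC-type origin and selected with ampicillin via the β-lactamase gene. The feature table also picks up a partial f1 origin and remnants of lac regulatory sequence from the backbone.

The expression cassette is driven by the CMV immediate early enhancer and promoter, followed directly by two short tet operator matches. In cells that express the Tet repressor, transcription stays off until tetracycline or doxycycline is added. Downstream lies an open reading frame of roughly 920 bp that matches the SARS-CoV-2 replicase polyprotein (ORF1ab). The catalogue identifies it as a fusion of non-structural proteins 7 and 8, so the automated annotation text about nsp10 reflects the generic polyprotein entry rather than this insert. The coding sequence was synthesised with codon optimisation that raises GC content at third codon positions to improve expression. It carries a C-terminal His8-Flag tag suited to tandem affinity purification and detection, although the tag is not annotated separately in the table. A bovine growth hormone polyadenylation signal terminates the transcript.

An FRT site sits immediately upstream of a hygromycin resistance gene that has no annotated promoter of its own and is followed by an SV40 poly(A) signal. FLP-mediated recombination into a matching genomic FRT locus is expected to activate this marker, so hygromycin selects for single-copy integrants at a defined site. The associated publication presents the plasmid as one of a set of integrative vectors for regulated expression of SARS-CoV-2 proteins implicated in RNA metabolism.
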