Features (pLannotate 1.2.2; 21 found; start..end, strand, type, name):
    122..501     +  enhancer       CMV enhancer: human cytomegalovirus immediate early enhancer
    502..705     +  promoter       CMV promoter: human cytomegalovirus (CMV) immediate early promoter
    707..726     +  promoter       PLtetO-1 promoter (fragment): modified phage lambda PL promoter with tet operator sites (Lutz and Bujard, 1997)
    728..747     +  promoter       PLtetO-1 promoter (fragment): modified phage lambda PL promoter with tet operator sites (Lutz and Bujard, 1997)
    755..788     +  promoter       TRE3GV promoter (fragment): 3rd-generation Tet-responsive promoter that can be activated by binding of Tet-On® 3G, optimized for retroviral and lentiviral vectors
    853..1773    +  CDS            R1A_SARS2 (fragment): Experimental evidence at protein level: Swiss-Prot protein existence level 1. [Non-structural protein 10]: Plays a pivotal role in viral transcription by stimulating both nsp14 3'-5' exoribonuclease and nsp16 2'-O-methyltransferase activities. Therefore plays an essential role in viral mRNAs cap methylation. From Severe acute respiratory syndrome coronavirus 2 (2019-nCoV) (SARS-CoV-2).
   1892..2116    +  polyA_signal   bGH poly(A) signal: bovine growth hormone polyadenylation signal
   2120..2141    +  promoter       SV40 promoter (fragment): SV40 enhancer and early promoter
   2162..2395    +  rep_origin     f1 ori (fragment) (sequence partly withheld): f1 bacteriophage origin of replication; arrow indicates direction of (+) strand synthesis
   2400..2447    +  protein_bind   FRT: FLP-mediated recombination occurs in the 8-bp core sequence TCTAGAAA (Turan and Bode, 2011). FLP recombinase from the Saccharomyces cerevisiae 2μ plasmid
   2455..3477    +  CDS            HygR: aminoglycoside phosphotransferase from E. coli; aph(4)-Ia; confers resistance to hygromycin
   3487..3612    +  CDS            ble (fragment): BLE_KLEPN - Experimental evidence at protein level: Swiss-Prot protein existence level 1. Binding protein with a strong affinity to the bleomycin family of antibiotics. Binds to CL990; an antimitotic-antibiotic compound. From Klebsiella pneumoniae.
   3607..3728    +  polyA_signal   SV40 poly(A) signal: SV40 polyadenylation signal
   3801..3817    -  protein_bind   lac operator: The lac repressor binds to the lac operator to inhibit transcription in E. coli. This inhibition can be relieved by adding lactose or isopropyl-β-D-thiogalactopyranoside (IPTG). lac repressor encoded by lacI
   3825..3855    -  promoter       lac promoter: promoter for the E. coli lac operon
   3870..3891    -  protein_bind   CAP binding site: CAP binding activates transcription in the presence of cAMP. E. coli catabolite activator protein
   3904..3996    -  CDS            lacI (fragment): lac repressor; lacI; The lac repressor binds to the lac operator to inhibit transcription in E. coli. This inhibition can be relieved by adding lactose or isopropyl-β-D-thiogalactopyranoside (IPTG).
   4179..4767    -  rep_origin     ori: high-copy-number ColE1/pMB1/pBR322/pUC origin of replication
   4938..5798    -  CDS            AmpR: β-lactamase; bla; confers resistance to ampicillin, carbenicillin, and related antibiotics
   5799..5903    -  promoter       AmpR promoter: bla
   5962..6014    -  misc_feature   bom (fragment): basis of mobility region from pBR322
>Addgene plasmid #157693 | pcDNA5-FRT-TO-Nsp7-Nsp8-HF_GC3opt | addgene full sequence | sequence record 307835 | Addgene NGS Result
TAGTGCGCGAGCAAAATTTAAGCTACAACAAGGCAAGGCTTGACCGACAATTGCATGAAGAATCTGCTTA
GGGTTAGGCGTTTTGCGCTGCTTCGCGATGTACGGGCCAGATATACGCGTTGACATTGATTATTGACTAG
TTATTAATAGTAATCAATTACGGGGTCATTAGTTCATAGCCCATATATGGAGTTCCGCGTTACATAACTT
ACGGTAAATGGCCCGCCTGGCTGACCGCCCAACGACCCCCGCCCATTGACGTCAATAATGACGTATGTTC
CCATAGTAACGCCAATAGGGACTTTCCATTGACGTCAATGGGTGGAGTATTTACGGTAAACTGCCCACTT
GGCAGTACATCAAGTGTATCATATGCCAAGTACGCCCCCTATTGACGTCAATGACGGTAAATGGCCCGCC
TGGCATTATGCCCAGTACATGACCTTATGGGACTTTCCTACTTGGCAGTACATCTACGTATTAGTCATCG
CTATTACCATGGTGATGCGGTTTTGGCAGTACATCAATGGGCGTGGATAGCGGTTTGACTCACGGGGATT
TCCAAGTCTCCACCCCATTGACGTCAATGGGAGTTTGTTTTGGCACCAAAATCAACGGGACTTTCCAAAA
TGTCGTAACAACTCCGCCCCATTGACGCAAATGGGCGGTAGGCGTGTACGGTGGGAGGTCTATATAAGCA
GAGCTCTCCCTATCAGTGATAGAGATCTCCCTATCAGTGATAGAGATCGTCGACGAGCTCGTTTAGTGAA
CCGTCAGATCGCCTGGAGACGCCATCCACGCTGTTTTGACCTCCATAGAAGACACCGGGACCGATCCAGC
CTCCGGACTCTAGCGTTTAAACTTAAGCTTGGTACCGAGCTCGGATCCGGGATGAGCAAGATGAGCGACG
TGAAGTGCACCAGCGTGGTGCTGCTGTCTGTTCTGCAGCAGCTGAGAGTGGAAAGCAGCAGCAAACTGTG
GGCCCAGTGTGTCCAGCTGCACAACGATATTCTGCTGGCCAAGGACACCACCGAGGCCTTCGAGAAGATG
GTGTCTCTGCTGAGCGTGCTGCTGAGCATGCAAGGCGCCGTGGACATCAACAAGCTGTGCGAGGAAATGC
TGGACAACCGGGCCACACTGCAGGGCTCTGCTGGATCTGCTGCTGGCTCTGGCGAATTTGCCATTGCCAG
CGAGTTCAGCAGCCTGCCTAGCTATGCCGCCTTTGCCACAGCTCAAGAGGCCTATGAACAGGCCGTGGCC
AATGGCGATTCTGAGGTGGTGCTGAAGAAGCTGAAAAAGTCCCTGAACGTGGCCAAGAGCGAGTTCGACA
GAGATGCCGCCATGCAGCGGAAGCTGGAAAAGATGGCCGACCAGGCCATGACACAGATGTACAAGCAGGC
CAGAAGCGAGGACAAGAGGGCCAAAGTGACCTCTGCCATGCAGACCATGCTGTTCACCATGCTGAGAAAG
CTGGATAACGACGCCCTGAACAACATCATCAACAACGCCAGAGATGGCTGCGTGCCCCTGAATATCATCC
CTCTGACAACCGCCGCCAAGCTGATGGTGGTCATCCCCGACTACAACACCTACAAGAATACCTGCGACGG
CACCACCTTCACCTACGCCTCTGCTCTGTGGGAGATTCAGCAGGTCGTGGACGCCGACAGCAAGATCGTG
CAGCTGAGCGAGATCAGCATGGACAACAGCCCCAATCTGGCCTGGCCTCTGATTGTGACAGCCCTGAGAG
CCAACAGCGCCGTGAAACTGCAGGCATCGGGCGGACATCACCACCATCATCACCATCACGCCGCAGCCGC
AGATTATAAAGATGACGATGACAAGTAGCTCGAGTCTAGAGGGCCCGTTTAAACCCGCTGATCAGCCTCG
ACTGTGCCTTCTAGTTGCCAGCCATCTGTTGTTTGCCCCTCCCCCGTGCCTTCCTTGACCCTGGAAGGTG
CCACTCCCACTGTCCTTTCCTAATAAAATGAGGAAATTGCATCGCATTGTCTGAGTAGGTGTCATTCTAT
TCTGGGGGGTGGGGTGGGGCAGGACAGCAAGGGGGAGGATTGGGAAGACAATAGCAGGCATGCTGGGGAT
GCGGTGGGCTCTATGGCTTCTGAGGCGGAAAGAACCAGCTGGGGCTCTAGGGGGTATCCCC
[124 nt withheld, positions 2162-2285]
C
[91 nt withheld, positions 2287-2377]
AGGGTGATGGTTCACGTACCTAGAAGTTCCTATTCCGAAGTTCCTATTCTCTAGAAAGTATAGGAACTTC
CTTGGCCAAAAAGCCTGAACTCACCGCGACGTCTGTCGAGAAGTTTCTGATCGAAAAGTTCGACAGCGTC
TCCGACCTGATGCAGCTCTCGGAGGGCGAAGAATCTCGTGCTTTCAGCTTCGATGTAGGAGGGCGTGGAT
ATGTCCTGCGGGTAAATAGCTGCGCCGATGGTTTCTACAAAGATCGTTATGTTTATCGGCACTTTGCATC
GGCCGCGCTCCCGATTCCGGAAGTGCTTGACATTGGGGAATTCAGCGAGAGCCTGACCTATTGCATCTCC
CGCCGTGCACAGGGTGTCACGTTGCAAGACCTGCCTGAAACCGAACTGCCCGCTGTTCTGCAGCCGGTCG
CGGAGGCCATGGATGCGATCGCTGCGGCCGATCTTAGCCAGACGAGCGGGTTCGGCCCATTCGGACCGCA
AGGAATCGGTCAATACACTACATGGCGTGATTTCATATGCGCGATTGCTGATCCCCATGTGTATCACTGG
CAAACTGTGATGGACGACACCGTCAGTGCGTCCGTCGCGCAGGCTCTCGATGAGCTGATGCTTTGGGCCG
AGGACTGCCCCGAAGTCCGGCACCTCGTGCACGCGGATTTCGGCTCCAACAATGTCCTGACGGACAATGG
CCGCATAACAGCGGTCATTGACTGGAGCGAGGCGATGTTCGGGGATTCCCAATACGAGGTCGCCAACATC
TTCTTCTGGAGGCCGTGGTTGGCTTGTATGGAGCAGCAGACGCGCTACTTCGAGCGGAGGCATCCGGAGC
TTGCAGGATCGCCGCGGCTCCGGGCGTATATGCTCCGCATTGGTCTTGACCAACTCTATCAGAGCTTGGT
TGACGGCAATTTCGATGATGCAGCTTGGGCGCAGGGTCGATGCGACGCAATCGTCCGATCCGGAGCCGGG
ACTGTCGGGCGTACACAAATCGCCCGCAGAAGCGCGGCCGTCTGGACCGATGGCTGTGTAGAAGTACTCG
CCGATAGTGGAAACCGACGCCCCAGCACTCGTCCGAGGGCAAAGGAATAGCACGTACTACGAGATTTCGA
TTCCACCGCCGCCTTCTATGAAAGGTTGGGCTTCGGAATCGTTTTCCGGGACGCCGGCTGGATGATCCTC
CAGCGCGGGGATCTCATGCTGGAGTTCTTCGCCCACCCCAACTTGTTTATTGCAGCTTATAATGGTTACA
AATAAAGCAATAGCATCACAAATTTCACAAATAAAGCATTTTTTTCACTGCATTCTAGTTGTGGTTTGTC
CAAACTCATCAATGTATCTTATCATGTCTGTATACCGTCGACCTCTAGCTAGAGCTTGGCGTAATCATGG
TCATAGCTGTTTCCTGTGTGAAATTGTTATCCGCTCACAATTCCACACAACATACGAGCCGGAAGCATAA
AGTGTAAAGCCTGGGGTGCCTAATGAGTGAGCTAACTCACATTAATTGCGTTGCGCTCACTGCCCGCTTT
CCAGTCGGGAAACCTGTCGTGCCAGCTGCATTAATGAATCGGCCAACGCGCGGGGAGAGGCGGTTTGCGT
ATTGGGCGCTCTTCCGCTTCCTCGCTCACTGACTCGCTGCGCTCGGTCGTTCGGCTGCGGCGAGCGGTAT
CAGCTCACTCAAAGGCGGTAATACGGTTATCCACAGAATCAGGGGATAACGCAGGAAAGAACATGTGAGC
AAAAGGCCAGCAAAAGGCCAGGAACCGTAAAAAGGCCGCGTTGCTGGCGTTTTTCCATAGGCTCCGCCCC
CCTGACGAGCATCACAAAAATCGACGCTCAAGTCAGAGGTGGCGAAACCCGACAGGACTATAAAGATACC
AGGCGTTTCCCCCTGGAAGCTCCCTCGTGCGCTCTCCTGTTCCGACCCTGCCGCTTACCGGATACCTGTC
CGCCTTTCTCCCTTCGGGAAGCGTGGCGCTTTCTCATAGCTCACGCTGTAGGTATCTCAGTTCGGTGTAG
GTCGTTCGCTCCAAGCTGGGCTGTGTGCACGAACCCCCCGTTCAGCCCGACCGCTGCGCCTTATCCGGTA
ACTATCGTCTTGAGTCCAACCCGGTAAGACACGACTTATCGCCACTGGCAGCAGCCACTGGTAACAGGAT
TAGCAGAGCGAGGTATGTAGGCGGTGCTACAGAGTTCTTGAAGTGGTGGCCTAACTACGGCTACACTAGA
AGAACAGTATTTGGTATCTGCGCTCTGCTGAAGCCAGTTACCTTCGGAAAAAGAGTTGGTAGCTCTTGAT
CCGGCAAACAAACCACCGCTGGTAGCGGTGGTTTTTTTGTTTGCAAGCAGCAGATTACGCGCAGAAAAAA
AGGATCTCAAGAAGATCCTTTGATCTTTTCTACGGGGTCTGACGCTCAGTGGAACGAAAACTCACGTTAA
GGGATTTTGGTCATGAGATTATCAAAAAGGATCTTCACCTAGATCCTTTTAAATTAAAAATGAAGTTTTA
AATCAATCTAAAGTATATATGAGTAAACTTGGTCTGACAGTTACCAATGCTTAATCAGTGAGGCACCTAT
CTCAGCGATCTGTCTATTTCGTTCATCCATAGTTGCCTGACTCCCCGTCGTGTAGATAACTACGATACGG
GAGGGCTTACCATCTGGCCCCAGTGCTGCAATGATACCGCGAGACCCACGCTCACCGGCTCCAGATTTAT
CAGCAATAAACCAGCCAGCCGGAAGGGCCGAGCGCAGAAGTGGTCCTGCAACTTTATCCGCCTCCATCCA
GTCTATTAATTGTTGCCGGGAAGCTAGAGTAAGTAGTTCGCCAGTTAATAGTTTGCGCAACGTTGTTGCC
ATTGCTACAGGCATCGTGGTGTCACGCTCGTCGTTTGGTATGGCTTCATTCAGCTCCGGTTCCCAACGAT
CAAGGCGAGTTACATGATCCCCCATGTTGTGCAAAAAAGCGGTTAGCTCCTTCGGTCCTCCGATCGTTGT
CAGAAGTAAGTTGGCCGCAGTGTTATCACTCATGGTTATGGCAGCACTGCATAATTCTCTTACTGTCATG
CCATCCGTAAGATGCTTTTCTGTGACTGGTGAGTACTCAACCAAGTCATTCTGAGAATAGTGTATGCGGC
GACCGAGTTGCTCTTGCCCGGCGTCAATACGGGATAATACCGCGCCACATAGCAGAACTTTAAAAGTGCT
CATCATTGGAAAACGTTCTTCGGGGCGAAAACTCTCAAGGATCTTACCGCTGTTGAGATCCAGTTCGATG
TAACCCACTCGTGCACCCAACTGATCTTCAGCATCTTTTACTTTCACCAGCGTTTCTGGGTGAGCAAAAA
CAGGAAGGCAAAATGCCGCAAAAAAGGGAATAAGGGCGACACGGAAATGTTGAATACTCATACTCTTCCT
TTTTCAATATTATTGAAGCATTTATCAGGGTTATTGTCTCATGAGCGGATACATATTTGAATGTATTTAG
AAAAATAAACAAATAGGGGTTCCGCGCACATTTCCCCGAAAAGTGCCACCTGACGTCGACGGATCGGGAG
ATCTCCCGATCCCCTATGGTGCACTCTCAGTACAATCTGCTCTGATGCCGCATAGTTAAGCCAGTATCTG
CTCCCTGCTTGTGTGTTGGAGGTCGCTGAG
